>Addgene plasmid #40395 | pBACgus_Sumostar/LRRK2 1867-2161_T2031E | depositor full sequence | sequence record 52072 | pBACgus_Sumostar/LRRK2 1867-2161_T2031E sequence 8653 bps
GGAACGGCTCCGCCCACTATTAATGAAATTAAAAATTCCAATTTTAAAAAACGCAGCAAGAGAAACATTT
GTATGAAAGAATGCGTAGAAGGAAAGAAAAATGTCGTCGACATGCTGAACAACAAGATTAATATGCCTCC
GTGTATAAAAAAAATATTGAACGATTTGAAAGAAAACAATGTACCGCGCGGCGGTATGTACAGGAAGAGG
TTTATACTAAACTGTTACATTGCAAACGTGGTTTCGTGTGCCAAGTGTGAAAACCGATGTTTAATCAAGG
CTCTGACGCATTTCTACAACCACGACTCCAAGTGTGTGGGTGAAGTCATGCATCTTTTAATCAAATCCCA
AGATGTGTATAAACCACCAAACTGCCAAAAAATGAAAACTGTCGACAAGCTCTGTCCGTTTGCTGGCAAC
TGCAAGGGTCTCAATCCTATTTGTAATTATTGAATAATAAAACAATTATAAATGCTAAATTTGTTTTTTA
TTAACGATACAAACCAAACGCAACAAGAACATTTGTAGTATTATCTATAATTGAAAACGCGTAGTTATAA
TCGCTGAGGTAATATTTAAAATCATTTTCAAATGATTCACAGTTAATTTGCGACAATATAATTTTATTTT
CACATAAACTAGACGCCTTGTCGTCTTCTTCTTCGTATTCCTTCTCTTTTTCATTTTTCTCTTCATAAAA
ATTAACATAGTTATTATCGTATCCATATATGTATCTATCGTATAGAGTAAATTTTTTGTTGTCATAAATA
TATATGTCTTTTTTAATGGGGTGTATAGTACCGCTGCGCATAGTTTTTCTGTAATTTACAACAGTGCTAT
TTTCTGGTAGTTCTTCGGAGTGTGTTGCTTTAATTATTAAATTTATATAATCAATGAATTTGGGATCGTC
GGTTTTGTACAATATGTTGCCGGCATAGTACGCAGCTTCTTCTAGTTCAATTACACCATTTTTTAGCAGC
ACCGGATTAACATAACTTTCCAAAATGTTGTACGAACCGTTAAACAAAAACAGTTCACCTCCCTTTTCTA
TACTATTGTCTGCGAGCAGTTGTTTGTTGTTAAAAATAACAGCCATTGTAATGAGACGCACAAACTAATA
TCACAAACTGGAAATGTCTATCAATATATAGTTGCTGATCAGATCCTCATTGTTTGCCTCCCTGCTGCGG
TTTTTCACCGAAGTTCATGCCAGTCCAGCGTTTTTGCAGCAGAAAAGCCGCCGACTTCGGTTTGCGGTCG
CGAGTGAAGATCCCTTTCTTGTTACCGCCAACGCGCAATATGCCTTGCGAGGTCGCAAAATCGGCGAAAT
TCCATACCTGTTCACCGACGACGGCGCTGACGCGATCAAAGACGCGGTGATACATATCCAGCCATGCACA
CTGATACTCTTCACTCCACATGTCGGTGTACATTGAGTGCAGCCCGGCTAACGTATCCACGCCGTATTCG
GTGATGATAATCGGCTGATGCAGTTTCTCCTGCCAGGCCAGAAGTTCTTTTTCCAGTACCTTCTCTGCCG
TTTCCAAATCGCCGCTTTGGACATACCATCCGTAATAACGGTTCAGGCACAGCACATCAAAGAGATCGCT
GATGGTATCGGTGTGAGCGTCGCAGAACATTACATTGACGCAGGTGATCGGACGCGTCGGGTCGAGTTTA
CGCGTTGCTTCCGCCAGTGGCGCGAAATATTCCCGTGCACCTTGCGGACGGGTATCCGGTTCGTTGGCAA
TACTCCACATCACCACGCTTGGGTGGTTTTTGTCACGCGCTATCAGCTCTTTAATCGCCTGTAAGTGCGC
TTGCTGAGTTTCCCCGTTGACTGCCTCTTCGCTGTACAGTTCTTTCGGCTTGTTGCCCGCTTCGAAACCA
ATGCCTAAAGAGAGCGAAAAGCCGACAGCAGCAGTTTCATCAATCACCACGATGCCATGTTCATCTGCCC
AGTCGAGCATCTCTTCAGCGTAAGGGTAATGCGAGGTACGGTAGGAGTTGGCCCCAATCCAGTCCATTAA
TGCGTGGTCGTGCACCATCAGCACGTTATCGAATCCTTTGCCACGTAAGTCCGCATCTTCATGACGACCA
AAGCCAGTAAAGTAGAACGGTTTGTGGTTAATCAGGAACTGTTGGCCCTTCACTGCCACTGACCGGATGC
CGACGCGAAGCGGGTAGATATCACACTCTGTCTGGCTTTTGGCTGTGACGCACAGTTCATAGAGATAACC
TTCACCCGGTTGCCAGAGGTGCGGATTCACCACTTGCAAAGTCCCGCTAGTGCCTTGTCCAGTTGCAACC
ACCTGTTGATCCGCATCACGCAGTTCAACGCTGACATCACCATTGGCCACCACCTGCCAGTCAACAGACG
CGTGGTTACAGTCTTGCGCGACATGCGTCACCACGGTGATATCGTCCACCCAGGTGTTCGGCGTGGTGTA
GAGCATTACGCTGCGATGGATTCCGGCATAGTTAAAGAAATCATGGAAGTAAGACTGCTTTTTCTTGCCG
TTTTCGTCGGTAATCACCATTCCCGGCGGGATAGTCTGCCAGTTCAGTTCGTTGTTCACACAAACGGTGA
TACGTACACTTTTCCCGGCAATAACATACGGCGTGACATCGGCTTCAAATGGCGTATAGCCGCCCTGATG
CTCCATCACTTCCTGATTATTGACCCACACTTTGCCGTAATGAGTGACCGCATCGAAACGCAGCACGATA
CGCTGGCCTGCCCAACCTTTCGGTATAAAGACTTCGCGCTGATACCAGACGTTGCCCGCATAATTACGAA
TATCTGCATCGGCGAACTGATCGTTAAAACTGCCTGGCACAGCAATTGCCCGGCTTTCTTGTAACGCGCT
TTCCCACCAACGCTGATCAATTCCACAGTTTTCGCGATCCAGACTGAATGCCCACAGGCCGTCGAGTTTT
TTGATTTCACGGGTTGGGGTTTCTACAGGACGGACCATATTTATAGGTGTAATTTATGTAGCTGTAATTT
TTACCTTATTAATATTTTTTACGCTTTGCATTCGACGACTGAACTCCCAAATATATGTTTAACTCGTCTT
GGTCGTTTGAATTTTTGTTGCTGTGTTTCCTAATATTTTCCATCACCTTAAATATGTTATTGTAATCCTC
AATGTTGAACTTGCAATTGGACACGGCATAGTTTTCCATAGTCGTGTAAAACATGGTATTGGCTGCATTG
TAATACATCCGACTGAGCGGGTACGGATCTATGTGTTTGAGCAGCCTGTTCAAAAACTCTGCATCGTCGC
AAAACGGAATTTCGTCGACAGATCTGATCATGGAGATAATTAAAATGATAACCATCTCGCAAATAAATAA
GTATTTTACTGTTTTCGTAACAGTTTTGTAATAAAAAAACCTATAAATATAGGATCTATGGGTCATCACC
ATCATCATCACGGGTCCCTGCAGGACTCAGAAGTCAATCAAGAAGCTAAGCCAGAGGTCAAGCCAGAAGT
CAAGCCTGAGACTCACATCAATTTAAAGGTGTCCGATGGATCTTCAGAGATCTTCTTCAAGATCAAAAAG
ACCACTCCTTTAAGAAGGCTGATGGAAGCGTTCGCTAAAAGACAGGGTAAGGAAATGGACTCCTTAACGT
TCTTGTACGACGGTATTGAAATTCAAGCTGATCAGACCCCTGAAGATTTGGACATGGAGGATAACGATAT
TATTGAGGCTCACAGAGAACAGATTGGAGGATCCATGCACCACCATCACCACCATCACCACGAGAACCTT
TATTTCCAAGGAAACATCATGCTCAACAACGATGAGCTCGAATTTGAACAAGCTCCAGAATTCCTGCTCG
GCGACGGCTCTTTCGGCTCCGTATACCGTGCTGCTTATGAAGGCGAAGAAGTCGCCGTAAAGATCTTCAA
CAAGCACACCTCGCTCCGTCTGCTCCGTCAGGAACTGGTCGTTCTGTGTCATCTGCACCATCCGAGCCTC
ATCTCCCTGCTGGCCGCTGGCATCCGTCCTCGTATGCTGGTGATGGAGCTGGCATCCAAGGGCTCTCTCG
ACCGCCTGCTGCAGCAGGACAAGGCTTCTCTGACCCGTACTCTGCAGCATCGTATCGCTCTGCATGTAGC
TGACGGCCTGCGTTATCTTCATTCTGCAATGATCATTTATCGCGACCTGAAACCTCATAATGTACTGCTG
TTTACTCTGTACCCGAACGCTGCCATCATCGCTAAGATTGCAGACTATGGTATTGCGCAGTACTGCTGCC
GCATGGGCATTAAAGAAAGCGAAGGTACGCCGGGTTTCCGTGCTCCAGAAGTGGCTCGTGGCAACGTTAT
TTACAACCAGCAAGCTGACGTTTACTCGTTCGGTCTGCTCCTGTACGATATCCTGACTACCGGCGGCCGT
ATCGTAGAAGGTCTGAAGTTCCCTAACGAATTCGACGAACTGGAAATCCAGGGCAAGCTGCCAGACCCGG
TTAAAGAATACGGTTGCGCTCCGTGGCCGATGGTAGAGAAGCTCATCAAACAGTGCCTTAAAGAAAACCC
TCAGGAACGTCCAACCTCTGCTCAAGTGTTCGACATCCTTAACAGCGCTGAACTCGTCTGTCTGACTCGC
CGTATTCTCCTGCCTAAGAATGTTATCGTGGAATGTATGGTTGCTACTCACCATAACTGATAAGCTTGCG
GCCGCACTCGAGCACCACCACCACCACCACTAACCTAGGTAGCTGAGCGCATGCAAGCTGATCCGGGTTA
TTAGTACATTTATTAAGCGCTAGATTCTGTGCGTTGTTGATTTACAGACAATTGTTGTACGTATTTTAAT
AATTCATTAAATTTATAATCTTTAGGGTGGTATGTTAGAGCGAAAATCAAATGATTTTCAGCGTCTTTAT
ATCTGAATTTAAATATTAAATCCTCAATAGATTTGTAAAATAGGTTTCGATTAGTTTCAAACAAGGGTTG
TTTTTCCGAACCGATGGCTGGACTATCTAATGGATTTTCGCTCAACGCCACAAAACTTGCCAAATCTTGT
AGCAGCAATCTAGCTTTGTCGATATTCGTTTGTGTTTTGTTTTGTAATAAAGGTTCGACGTCGTTCAAAA
TATTATGCGCTTTTGTATTTCTTTCATCACTGTCGTTAGTGTACAATTGACTCGACGTAAACACGTTAAA
TAGAGCTTGGACATATTTAACATCGGGCGTGTTAGCTTTATTAGGCCGATTATCGTCGTCGTCCCAACCC
TCGTCGTTAGAAGTTGCTTCCGAAGACGATTTTGCCATAGCCACACGACGCCTATTAATTGTGTCGGCTA
ACACGTCCGCGATCAAATTTGTAGTTGAGCTTTTTGGAATTATTTCTGATTGCGGGCGTTTTTGGGCGGG
TTTCAATCTAACTGTGCCCGATTTTAATTCAGACAACACGTTAGAAAGCGATGGTGCAGGCGGTGGTAAC
ATTTCAGACGGCAAATCTACTAATGGCGGCGGTGGTGGAGCTGATGATAAATCTACCATCGGTGGAGGCG
CAGGCGGGGCTGGCGGCGGAGGCGGAGGCGGAGGTGGTGGCGGTGATGCAGACGGCGGTTTAGGCTCAAA
TGTCTCTTTAGGCAACACAGTCGGCACCTCAACTATTGTACTGGTTTCGGGCGCCGTTTTTGGTTTGACC
GGTCTGAGACGAGTGCGATTTTTTTCGTTTCTAATAGCTTCCAACAATTGTTGTCTGTCGTCTAAAGGTG
CAGCGGGTTGAGGTTCCGTCGGCATTGGTGGAGCGGGCGGCAATTCAGACATCGATGGTGGTGGTGGTGG
TGGAGGCGCTGGAATGTTAGGCACGGGAGAAGGTGGTGGCGGCGGTGCCGCCGGTATAATTTGTTCTGGT
TTAGTTTGTTCGCGCACGATTGTGGGCACCGGCGCAGGCGCCGCTGGCTGCACAACGGAAGGTCGTCTGC
TTCGAGGCAGCGCTTGGGGTGGTGGCAATTCAATATTATAATTGGAATACAAATCGTAAAAATCTGCTAT
AAGCATTGTAATTTCGCTATCGTTTACCGTGCCGATATTTAACAACCGCTCAATGTAAGCAATTGTATTG
TAAAGAGATTGTCTCAAGCTCGGATCGATCCCGCACGCCGATAACAAGCCTTTTCATTTTTACTACAGCA
TTGTAGTGGCGAGACACTTCGCTGTCGTCGAGGTTTAAACGCTTCCTCGCTCACTGACTCGCTGCGCTCG
GTCGTTCGGCTGCGGCGAGCGGTATCAGCTCACTCAAAGGCGGTAATACGGTTATCCACAGAATCAGGGG
ATAACGCAGGAAAGAACATGTGAGCAAAAGGCCAGCAAAAGGCCAGGAACCGTAAAAAGGCCGCGTTGCT
GGCGTTTTTCCATAGGCTCCGCCCCCCTGACGAGCATCACAAAAATCGACGCTCAAGTCAGAGGTGGCGA
AACCCGACAGGACTATAAAGATACCAGGCGTTTCCCCCTGGAAGCTCCCTCGTGCGCTCTCCTGTTCCGA
CCCTGCCGCTTACCGGATACCTGTCCGCCTTTCTCCCTTCGGGAAGCGTGGCGCTTTCTCATAGCTCACG
CTGTAGGTATCTCAGTTCGGTGTAGGTCGTTCGCTCCAAGCTGGGCTGTGTGCACGAACCCCCCGTTCAG
CCCGACCGCTGCGCCTTATCCGGTAACTATCGTCTTGAGTCCAACCCGGTAAGACACGACTTATCGCCAC
TGGCAGCAGCCACTGGTAACAGGATTAGCAGAGCGAGGTATGTAGGCGGTGCTACAGAGTTCTTGAAGTG
GTGGCCTAACTACGGCTACACTAGAAGGACAGTATTTGGTATCTGCGCTCTGCTGAAGCCAGTTACCTTC
GGAAAAAGAGTTGGTAGCTCTTGATCCGGCAAACAAACCACCGCTGGTAGCGGTGGTTTTTTTGTTTGCA
AGCAGCAGATTACGCGCAGAAAAAAAGGATCTCAAGAAGATCCTTTGATCTTTTCTACGGGGTCTGACGC
TCAGTGGAACGAAAACTCACGTTAAGGGATTTTGGTCATGAGATTATCAAAAAGGATCTTCACCTAGATC
CTTTTAAATTAAAAATGAAGTTTTAAATCAATCTAAAGTATATATGAGTAAACTTGGTCTGACAGTTACC
AATGCTTAATCAGTGAGGCACCTATCTCAGCGATCTGTCTATTTCGTTCATCCATAGTTGCCTGACTCCC
CGTCGTGTAGATAACTACGATACGGGAGGGCTTACCATCTGGCCCCAGTGCTGCAATGATACCGCGAGAC
CCACGCTCACCGGCTCCAGATTTATCAGCAATAAACCAGCCAGCCGGAAGGGCCGAGCGCAGAAGTGGTC
CTGCAACTTTATCCGCCTCCATCCAGTCTATTAATTGTTGCCGGGAAGCTAGAGTAAGTAGTTCGCCAGT
TAATAGTTTGCGCAACGTTGTTGCCATTGCTACAGGCATCGTGGTGTCACGCTCGTCGTTTGGTATGGCT
TCATTCAGCTCCGGTTCCCAACGATCAAGGCGAGTTACATGATCCCCCATGTTGTGCAAAAAAGCGGTTA
GCTCCTTCGGTCCTCCGATCGTTGTCAGAAGTAAGTTGGCCGCAGTGTTATCACTCATGGTTATGGCAGC
ACTGCATAATTCTCTTACTGTCATGCCATCCGTAAGATGCTTTTCTGTGACTGGTGAGTACTCAACCAAG
TCATTCTGAGAATAGTGTATGCGGCGACCGAGTTGCTCTTGCCCGGCGTCAATACGGGATAATACCGCGC
CACATAGCAGAACTTTAAAAGTGCTCATCATTGGAAAACGTTCTTCGGGGCGAAAACTCTCAAGGATCTT
ACCGCTGTTGAGATCCAGTTCGATGTAACCCACTCGTGCACCCAACTGATCTTCAGCATCTTTTACTTTC
ACCAGCGTTTCTGGGTGAGCAAAAACAGGAAGGCAAAATGCCGCAAAAAAGGGAATAAGGGCGACACGGA
AATGTTGAATACTCATACTCTTCCTTTTTCAATATTATTGAAGCATTTATCAGGGTTATTGTCTCATGAG
CGGATACATATTTGAATGTATTTAGAAAAATAAACAAATAGGGGTTCCGCGCACATTTCCCCGAAAAGTG
CCACCTG
[124 nt withheld, positions 8128-8251]
C
[91 nt withheld, positions 8253-8343]
A
[49 nt withheld, positions 8345-8393]
CCTTTGACGTTGGAGTCCACGTTCTTT
[37 nt withheld, positions 8421-8457]
ACCCTATCTCGGTCTATTCTTTTGATTTATAAGGGATTTTGCCGATTTCGGCCTATTGGTTAAAAAATGA
GCTGATTTAACAAAAATTTAACGCGAATTTTAACAAAATATTAACGTTTACAATTTCCCATTCGCCATTC
AGGCTGCGCAACTGTTGGGAAGGGCGATCGGTGCGGGCCTCTTCGCTATTACGCCA
Features (pLannotate 1.2.2; 15 found; start..end, strand, type, name):
    329..453     +  CDS            lef2: baculovirus late expression factor 2
    491..1096    +  CDS            ORF603: baculovirus ORF603 protein
   1167..2972    -  CDS            GUS: β-glucuronidase; uidA (or gusA) from E. coli
   2987..3302    -  promoter       p6.9 promoter: Autographa californica p6.9; baculovirus late basic protein promoter
   3317..3408    +  promoter       polyhedrin promoter: polh from Autographa californica; promoter for the baculovirus polyhedrin gene
   3454..3740    +  CDS            SUMO (fragment): cleavable ubiquitin-like protein tag; S. cerevisiae SMT3 (truncated and modified); modified to prevent cleavage by eukaryotic SUMO proteases
   3793..4677    +  CDS            LRRK2 (fragment): LRRK2_HUMAN - Also known as PARK8. Experimental evidence at protein level: Swiss-Prot protein existence level 1. Serine/threonine-protein kinase which phosphorylates a broad range of proteins involved in multiple processes such as neuronal plasticity, autophagy, and vesicle trafficking (PubMed:20949042, PubMed:22012985, PubMed:26824392, PubMed:29125462, PubMed:28720718, PubMed:29127255, PubMed:30398148, PubMed:29212815, PubMed:30635421, PubMed:21850687, PubMed:23395371, PubMed:17114044, PubMed:24687852, PubMed:26014385, PubMed:25201882). Is a key regulator of RAB GTPases by regulating the GTP/
   4703..4720    +  CDS            9xHis (fragment): 9xHis affinity tag
   4757..6114    +  misc_recomb    baculovirus recombination region (ORF1629): contains part of ORF1629
   6112..6189    -  CDS            P61 (fragment): P78_NPVAC - Experimental evidence at protein level: Swiss-Prot protein existence level 1. Plays a role in the transport of the nucleocapsids from the cytoplasm toward the host nucleus together with the host actin- polymerizing Arp2/3 complex. From Autographa californica nuclear polyhedrosis virus (AcMNPV).
   6377..6965    -  rep_origin     ori: high-copy-number ColE1/pMB1/pBR322/pUC origin of replication
   7136..7996    -  CDS            AmpR: β-lactamase; bla; confers resistance to ampicillin, carbenicillin, and related antibiotics
   7997..8101    -  promoter       AmpR promoter: bla
   8128..8583    +  rep_origin     f1 ori (sequence partly withheld): f1 bacteriophage origin of replication; arrow indicates direction of (+) strand synthesis
   8588..1       -  CDS            lacZα (fragment) (across the origin): LacZα fragment of β-galactosidase; lacZ fragment
