[The description below was written by a language model from this plasmid's Addgene catalogue record and pLannotate feature annotations shown in this document.]
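Description:
pBACgus_Sumostar/LRRK2 1867-2161_T2031E is a baculovirus transfer plasmid built on the Novagen pBACgus_SUMOstar backbone, designed to generate recombinant AcMNPV-type baculovirus for protein production in insect cells. In bacteria it is maintained as a high-copy plasmid through a ColE1/pUC-type origin and selected with ampicillin via the β-lactamase gene. An f1 phage origin and a small lacZα remnant are also annotated. The expression region is flanked by baculoviral sequences, lef2/ORF603 on one side and the ORF1629 recombination region on the other, which direct homologous recombination with viral DNA to transfer the cassette into the polyhedrin locus.

The payload is driven by the very late polyhedrin promoter and encodes a fusion of an N-terminally His-tagged SUMOstar module with a fragment of human LRRK2 spanning residues 1867–2161 and carrying the T2031E substitution. SUMOstar is a modified yeast SMT3 tag that commonly improves solubility and yield, and it is altered so that endogenous eukaryotic SUMO proteases do not remove it. The record also lists a His-TEV element N-terminal to the LRRK2 portion, which would allow protease removal of the upstream tags. A short His-tag fragment is annotated just downstream of the insert, but the record does not show whether it is in frame and translated. The record does not explain the mutation; replacing a threonine with glutamate is commonly used as a phosphomimetic change. A divergently oriented E. coli β-glucuronidase (GUS) gene under the late p6.9 promoter serves as a reporter for identifying recombinant virus. The construct is suited to expression and affinity purification of this LRRK2 fragment for biochemical or structural work on the Parkinson's disease-associated kinase.
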