Addgene plasmid #40395: pBACgus_Sumostar/LRRK2 1867-2161_T2031E
Depositing lab: Michael J Fox Foundation MJFF. Depositing organization: Michael J Fox Foundation.
Backbone
  Vector backbone: pBACgus_SUMOstar
  Backbone manufacturer: Novagen
  Vector type: Baculovirus
Growth in bacteria
  Bacterial resistance: Ampicillin, 100 μg/mL
  Growth temperature: 37°C
  Growth strain: Top10
  Copy number: High Copy
Gene/Insert 1
  Gene/Insert name: SUMO
  Species: Synthetic
  Promoter: polH
  Tag / fusion protein: 6xHis (N terminal on insert)
  Cloning method: Restriction Enzyme; 5′ cloning site BamHI (destroyed during cloning); 3′ cloning site HindIII (destroyed during cloning)
  Sequencing primers: 5′ DSP2466For:GAATTTCGTCGACAGATC; 3′ DSP2466Rev:AATAACCCGGATCAGCTT
Gene/Insert 2
  Gene/Insert name: LRRK2
  Species: H. sapiens (human)
  Mutation: aa1867-2161, T2031E
  Entrez Gene: LRRK2 (a.k.a. AURA17, DARDARIN, PARK8, RIPK7, ROCO2)
  Tag / fusion protein: HisTEV (N terminal on insert)
Terms and licenses: Academic/Nonprofit Terms; Industry Terms
How to cite: pBACgus_Sumostar/LRRK2 1867-2161_T2031E was a gift from Michael J Fox Foundation MJFF (Addgene plasmid # 40395 ; http://n2t.net/addgene:40395 ; RRID:Addgene_40395)
