>Addgene plasmid #40395 | pBACgus_Sumostar/LRRK2 1867-2161_T2031E | addgene partial sequence | sequence record 53050 | DSP2466Rev 5'-AATAACCCGGATCAGCTT-3'
GTGGTGGTGGTGGTGGTGCTCGAGTGCGGCCGCAAGCTTATCATCAGTTATGGTGAGTAGCAACCATACA
TTCCACGATAACATTCTTAGGCAGGAGAATACGGCGAGTCAGACAGACGAGTTCAGCGCTGTTAAGGATG
TCGAACACTTGAGCAGAGGTTGGACGTTCCTGAGGGTTTTCTTTAAGGCACTGTTTGATGAGCTTCTCTA
CCATCGGCCACGGAGCGCAACCGTATTCTTTAACCGGGTCTGGCAGCTTGCCCTGGATTTCCAGTTCGTC
GAATTCGTTAGGGAACTTCAGACCTTCTACGATACGGCCGCCGGTAGTCAGGATATCGTACAGGAGCAGA
CCGAACGAGTAAACGTCAGCTTGCTGGTTGTAAATAACGTTGCCACGAGCCACTTCTGGAGCACGGAAAC
CCGGCGTACCTTCGCTTTCTTTAATGCCCATGCGGCAGCAGTACTGCGCAATACCATAGTCTGCAATCTT
AGCGATGATGGCAGCGTTCGGGTACAGAGTAAACAGCAGTACATTATGAGGTTTCAGGTCGCGATAAATG
ATCATTGCAGAATGAAGATAACGCAGGCCGTCAGCTACATGCAGAGCGATACGATGCTGCAGAGTACGGG
TCAGAGAAGCCTTGTCCTGCTGCAGCAGGCGGTCGAGAGAGCCCTTGGATGCCAGCTCCATCACCAGCAT
ACGAGGACGGATGCCAGCGGCCAGCAGGGAGATGAGGCTCGGATGGTGCAGATGACACAGAACGACCAGT
TCCTGACGGAGCAGACGGAGCGAGGTGTGCTTGTTGAAGATCTTTACGGCGACTTCTTCGCCTTCATAAG
CAGCACGGTATACGGAGCCGAAAGAGCCGT
