>Addgene plasmid #40395 | pBACgus_Sumostar/LRRK2 1867-2161_T2031E | addgene partial sequence | sequence record 53051 | DSP2466For 5'-GAATTTCGTCGACAGATC-3'
AATAAATAAGTATTTTACTGTTTTCGTAACAGTTTTGTAATAAAAAAACCTATAAATATAGGATCTATGG
GTCATCACCATCATCATCACGGGTCCCTGCAGGACTCAGAAGTCAATCAAGAAGCTAAGCCAGAGGTCAA
GCCAGAAGTCAAGCCTGAGACTCACATCAATTTAAAGGTGTCCGATGGATCTTCAGAGATCTTCTTCAAG
ATCAAAAAGACCACTCCTTTAAGAAGGCTGATGGAAGCGTTCGCTAAAAGACAGGGTAAGGAAATGGACT
CCTTAACGTTCTTGTACGACGGTATTGAAATTCAAGCTGATCAGACCCCTGAAGATTTGGACATGGAGGA
TAACGATATTATTGAGGCTCACAGAGAACAGATTGGAGGATCCATGCACCACCATCACCACCATCACCAC
GAGAACCTTTATTTCCAAGGAAACATCATGCTCAACAACGATGAGCTCGAATTTGAACAAGCTCCAGAAT
TCCTGCTCGGCGACGGCTCTTTCGGCTCCGTATACCGTGCTGCTTATGAAGGCGAAGAAGTCGCCGTAAA
GATCTTCAACAAGCACACCTCGCTCCGTCTGCTCCGTCAGGAACTGGTCGTTCTGTGTCATCTGCACCAT
CCGAGCCTCATCTCCCTGCTGGCCGCTGGCATCCGTCCTCGTATGCTGGTGATGGAGCTGGCATCCAAGG
GCTCTCTCGACCGCCTGCTGCAGCA
